Addgene plasmid #52646: Fast-GCaMP-RS05
Purpose: genetically encodable fluorescent calcium indicator protein to monitor neuronal activity
Depositing lab: Samuel Wang. Depositing organization: Princeton University. Publication: Fast GCaMPs for improved tracking of neuronal activity. Sun XR, Badura A, Pacheco DA, Lynch LA, Schneider ER, Taylor MP, Hogue IB, Enquist LW, Murthy M, Wang SS. Nat Commun. 2013 Jul 17;4:2170. doi: 10.1038/ncomms3170. PubMed 23863808.
Backbone
  Vector backbone: pET28b
  Backbone manufacturer: Millipore
  Backbone size w/o insert (bp): 5369
  Total vector size (bp): 6722
  Modifications to backbone: inserted Fast GCaMP RS05 between NotI and XbaI
  Vector type: Mammalian Expression
Growth in bacteria
  Bacterial resistance: Kanamycin, 50 μg/mL
  Growth temperature: 37°C
  Growth strain: DH5alpha
  Copy number: High Copy
Gene/Insert
  Gene/Insert name: Fast-GCaMP-RS05
  Species: H. sapiens (human), Synthetic
  Insert size (bp): 1353
  Mutation: M373Q mutated from GCaMP3
  Promoter: T7
  Cloning method: Restriction Enzyme; 5′ cloning site XbaI (not destroyed); 3′ cloning site NotI (not destroyed)
  Sequencing primers: 5′ 5'-d(TAA TAC GAC TCA CTA TAG GG)-3'; 3′ 5'-d(GCT AGT TAT TGC TCA GCG G)-3
Resource information
  A portion of this plasmid was derived from a plasmid made by: Millipore (catalog number 69865)
Terms and licenses: Academic/Nonprofit Terms; Industry Terms: Not Available to Industry
How to cite: Fast-GCaMP-RS05 was a gift from Samuel Wang (Addgene plasmid # 52646 ; http://n2t.net/addgene:52646 ; RRID:Addgene_52646)
