[The description below was written by a language model from this plasmid's Addgene catalogue record.]
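Description:
Fast-GCaMP-RS05 is a 6.7 kb plasmid built on the pET28b backbone, carrying a 1,353 bp coding sequence for a variant of the genetically encoded calcium indicator GCaMP3. The insert was placed between the XbaI and NotI sites of the vector, both of which remain intact, and is driven by the T7 promoter. The plasmid is selected with kanamycin and is listed as high copy and propagated in a standard cloning strain. No feature table accompanies the record, so other backbone elements, including any affinity tags retained from pET28b, cannot be confirmed here.

The payload differs from GCaMP3 by a single substitution, M373Q. GCaMP sensors fuse a circularly permuted GFP to calmodulin and a calmodulin-binding peptide, so that calcium binding produces a change in fluorescence. The "Fast" name and the stated purpose indicate that this variant belongs to a series engineered for improved tracking of neuronal activity, although the record gives no kinetic or affinity values. The species annotation lists human and synthetic origin.

The catalogue classifies the vector type as mammalian expression, but this sits awkwardly with the rest of the entry. pET28b is a bacterial expression vector, and a T7 promoter needs T7 RNA polymerase, which is normally supplied by specialised E. coli expression strains. No mammalian promoter is listed. On the recorded fields, the construct looks best suited to producing recombinant indicator protein in bacteria for purification and in vitro characterisation. Expression in neurons would presumably require moving the coding sequence into a suitable vector.
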