>Addgene plasmid #52646 | Fast-GCaMP-RS05 | depositor partial sequence | sequence record 81922 | T7 to T7 terminator primer
ATGGGTTCTCATCATCATCATCATCATGGTATGGCTAGCATGACTGGTGGACAGCAAATGGGTCGGGATC
TGTACGACGATGACGATAAGGATCTCGCCACCATGGTCGACTCATCACGTCGTAAGTGGAATAAGACAGG
TCACGCAGTCAGAGCTATAGGTCGGCTGAGCTCACTCGAGAACGTCTATATCAAGGCCGACAAGCAGAAG
AACGGCATCAAGGCGAACTTCAAGATCCGCCACAACATCGAGGACGGCGGCGTGCAGCTCGCCTACCACT
ACCAGCAGAACACCCCCATCGGCGACGGCCCCGTGCTGCTGCCCGACAACCACTACCTGAGCGTGCAGTC
CAAACTTTCGAAAGACCCCAACGAGAAGCGCGATCACATGGTCCTGCTGGAGTTCGTGACCGCCGCCGGG
ATCACTCTCGGCATGGACGAGCTGTACAAGGGCGGTACCGGAGGGAGCATGGTGAGCAAGGGCGAGGAGC
TGTTCACCGGGGTGGTGCCCATCCTGGTCGAGCTGGACGGCGACGTAAACGGCCACAAGTTCAGCGTGTC
CGGCGAGGGTGAGGGCGATGCCACCTACGGCAAGCTGACCCTGAAGTTCATCTGCACCACCGGCAAGCTG
CCCGTGCCCTGGCCCACCCTCGTGACCACCCTGACCTACGGCGTGCAGTGCTTCAGCCGCTACCCCGACC
ACATGAAGCAGCACGACTTCTTCAAGTCCGCCATGCCCGAAGGCTACATCCAGGAGCGCACCATCTTCTT
CAAGGACGACGGCAACTACAAGACCCGCGCCGAGGTGAAGTTCGAGGGCGACACCCTGGTGAACCGCATC
GAGCTGAAGGGCATCGACTTCAAGGAGGACGGCAACATCCTGGGGCACAAGCTGGAGTACAACACGCGTG
ACCAACTGACTGAAGAGCAGATCGCAGAATTTAAAGAGGCTTTCTCCCTATTTGACAAGGACGGGGATGG
GACAATAACAACCAAGGAGCTGGGGACGGTGATGCGGTCTCTGGGGCAGAACCCCACAGAAGCAGAGCTG
CAGGACATGATCAATGAAGTAGATGCCGACGGTGACGGCACAATCGACTTCCCTGAGTTCCTGACACAGA
TGGCAAGAAAAATGAAAGACACAGACAGTGAAGAAGAAATTAGAGAAGCGTTCCGTGTGTTTGATAAGGA
TGGCAATGGCTACATCAGTGCAGCAGAGCTTCGCCACGTGATGACAAACCTTGGAGAGAAGTTAACAGAT
GAAGAGGTTGATGAAATGATCAGGGAAGCAGACATCGATGGGGATGGTCAGGTAAACTACGAAGAGTTTG
TACAAATGATGACAGCGAAGTGA
