>Addgene plasmid #52646 | Fast-GCaMP-RS05 | addgene partial sequence | sequence record 83143 | T7term 5'-GCTAGTTATTGCTCAGCGG-3'
CTTCCTTTCGGGCTTTGTTAGCAGCCGGATCTCAGTGGTGGTGGTGGTGGTGCTCGAGTGCGGCCGCTCA
CTTCGCTGTCATCATTTGTACAAACTCTTCGTAGTTTACCTGACCATCCCCATCGATGTCTGCTTCCCTG
ATCATTTCATCAACCTCTTCATCTGTTAACTTCTCTCCAAGGTTTGTCATCACGTGGCGAAGCTCTGCTG
CACTGATGTAGCCATTGCCATCCTTATCAAACACACGGAACGCTTCTCTAATTTCTTCTTCACTGTCTGT
GTCTTTCATTTTTCTTGCCATCTGTGTCAGGAACTCAGGGAAGTCGATTGTGCCGTCACCGTCGGCATCT
ACTTCATTGATCATGTCCTGCAGCTCTGCTTCTGTGGGGTTCTGCCCCAGAGACCGCATCACCGTCCCCA
GCTCCTTGGTTGTTATTGTCCCATCCCCGTCCTTGTCAAATAGGGAGAAAGCCTCTTTAAATTCTGCGAT
CTGCTCTTCAGTCAGTTGGTCACGCGTGTTGTACTCCAGCTTGTGCCCCAGGATGTTGCCGTCCTCCTTG
AAGTCGATGCCCTTCAGCTCGATGCGGTTCACCAGGGTGTCGCCCTCGAACTTCACCTCGGCGCGGGTCT
TGTAGTTGCCGTCGTCCTTGAAGAAGATGGTGCGCTCCTGGATGTAGCCTTCGGGCATGGCGGACTTGAA
GAAGTCGTGCTGCTTCATGTGGTCGGGGTAGCGGCTGAAGCACTGCACGCCGTAGGTCAGGGTGGTCACG
AGGGTGGGCCAGGGCACGGGCAGCTTGCCGGTGGTGCAGATGAACTTCAGGGTCAGCTTGCCGTAGGTGG
CATCGCCCTCACCCTCGCCGGACACGCTGAACTTGTGGCCGTTTACGTCGCCGTCCAGCTCGACCAGGAT
GGGCACCACCCCGGTGAACAGCTCCTCGCCCTTGCTCACCATGCTCCCTCCGGTACCGCCCTTGTACAGC
TCGTCCATGCCGAGAGTGATCCCGGCGG
